Addgene plasmid #107929: pROS15
Purpose: nat based Yeast/E.coli shuttle vector designed to clone and express Cas9 programming spacer
Depositing lab: Jean-Marc Daran. Depositing organization: Delft University of Technology. Publication: CRISPR/Cas9: a molecular Swiss army knife for simultaneous introduction of multiple genetic modifications in Saccharomyces cerevisiae. Mans R, van Rossum HM, Wijsman M, Backx A, Kuijpers NG, van den Broek M, Daran-Lapujade P, Pronk JT, van Maris AJ, Daran JM. FEMS Yeast Res. 2015 Mar;15(2). pii: fov004. doi: 10.1093/femsyr/fov004. Epub 2015 Mar 4. PubMed 25743786.
Backbone
  Vector backbone: p426-SNR52p-gRNA.CAN1.Y-SUP4t
  Backbone manufacturer: George Church (Addgene plasmid # 43803)
  Backbone size w/o insert (bp): 5660
  Vector type: Yeast Expression, CRISPR
  Selectable markers: nouseothricin
Growth in bacteria
  Bacterial resistance: Ampicillin, 100 μg/mL
  Growth temperature: 37°C
  Growth strain: DH5alpha
  Copy number: High Copy
Gene/Insert
  Gene/Insert name: gRNA-CAN1.Y, gRNA-ADE2.Y
  gRNA/shRNA sequence: GATACGTTCTCTATGGAGGA, ACTTGAAGATTCTTTAGTGT
  Species: S. cerevisiae (budding yeast)
  Insert size (bp): 20
  Cloning method: Gibson Cloning
Terms and licenses: Academic/Nonprofit Terms; Industry Terms: Not Available to Industry
How to cite: pROS15 was a gift from Jean-Marc Daran (Addgene plasmid # 107929 ; http://n2t.net/addgene:107929 ; RRID:Addgene_107929)
