[The description below was written by a language model from this plasmid's Addgene catalogue record and pLannotate feature annotations shown in this document.]
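Description:
pROS15 is a yeast/E. coli shuttle vector for expressing Cas9 guide RNAs in Saccharomyces cerevisiae, derived from the p426-SNR52p-gRNA.CAN1.Y-SUP4t backbone. In bacteria it is maintained at high copy through a ColE1/pUC-type origin and selected with ampicillin via the β-lactamase gene. In yeast it replicates episomally from the 2μ origin and is selected with nourseothricin. This dominant marker consists of the Streptomyces noursei nat1 acetyltransferase coding sequence driven by the Ashbya gossypii TEF promoter and followed by an ADH1 terminator. The marker cassette is flanked by two loxP sites, which in principle allow its excision by Cre recombinase.

The payload is a pair of guide RNA expression cassettes arranged in opposite orientations on either side of the 2μ origin. Each has an SNR52 small nucleolar RNA promoter, a 20-nt spacer, the Streptococcus pyogenes gRNA scaffold and a SUP4 tRNA terminator, followed by a short CYC1 terminator fragment abutting the 2μ sequence. As deposited, the two spacers target the yeast CAN1 and ADE2 genes. The plasmid carries no Cas9 gene, so the nuclease must be supplied separately, for example by the host strain. The stated purpose is to serve as a template for cloning and expressing new Cas9-programming spacers, with Gibson assembly listed as the cloning method. Having two cassettes on one plasmid allows two loci to be targeted at once, in line with the multiplexed genome modification described in the associated publication.

The depositor sequence and the repository's sequencing result carry the same 17 annotated features. They differ by only three nucleotides in length, a difference that falls within the nat1 coding region.
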