Features (pLannotate 1.2.2; 17 found; start..end, strand, type, name):
    522..1110    -  rep_origin     ori: high-copy-number ColE1/pMB1/pBR322/pUC origin of replication
   1281..2141    -  CDS            AmpR: β-lactamase; bla; confers resistance to ampicillin, carbenicillin, and related antibiotics
   2142..2246    -  promoter       AmpR promoter: bla
   2346..2379    -  protein_bind   loxP: Cre-mediated recombination occurs in the 8-bp core sequence (GCATACAT). Cre recombinase
   2434..2777    +  promoter       TEF promoter: Ashbya gossypii TEF promoter
   2784..3351    +  CDS            NrsR (fragment): nourseothricin acetyltransferase; Streptomyces noursei nat1; confers resistance to nourseothricin
   3361..3548    +  terminator     ADH1 terminator: S. cerevisiae ADH1; transcription terminator for the S. cerevisiae alcohol dehydrogenase 1 (ADH1) gene
   3696..3729    -  protein_bind   loxP: Cre-mediated recombination occurs in the 8-bp core sequence (GCATACAT). Cre recombinase
   3852..4120    +  promoter       SNR52 promoter: promoter for the S. cerevisiae small nucleolar RNA gene SNR52
   4141..4215    +  misc_RNA       gRNA scaffold: guide RNA scaffold for the Streptococcus pyogenes CRISPR/Cas9 system
   4220..4239    +  terminator     SUP4 terminator: transcription terminator for the S. cerevisiae SUP4 tRNA gene
   4245..4284    +  terminator     CYC1 terminator (fragment): S. cerevisiae CYC1; transcription terminator for CYC1
   4285..5445    +  rep_origin     2μ ori: yeast 2μ plasmid origin of replication
   5446..5485    -  terminator     CYC1 terminator (fragment): S. cerevisiae CYC1; transcription terminator for CYC1
   5491..5510    -  terminator     SUP4 terminator: transcription terminator for the S. cerevisiae SUP4 tRNA gene
   5515..5589    -  misc_RNA       gRNA scaffold: guide RNA scaffold for the Streptococcus pyogenes CRISPR/Cas9 system
   5610..218     -  promoter       SNR52 promoter (across the origin): promoter for the S. cerevisiae small nucleolar RNA gene SNR52
>Addgene plasmid #107929 | pROS15 | depositor full sequence | sequence record 203548 | Full Sequence
CAACTTTCACTTCTACAGCGTTTGACCAAAATCTTTTGAACAGAACATTGTAGGGTGTGAAAAAATGCGC
ACCTTTACCGCTAGCCCAAGAGGGCACTACAAAATCTAGAGTTGTACTTCAAACGTACATGTAATCACCT
TGTATATACTCGAAAGAAAACATCAAGTTTCTGTATAAATATGAGTGAAAGCATAATCATACATTATCTT
TTCAAAGAAGCTCCAGCTTTTGTTCCCTTTAGTGAGGGTATTCACGTAGACGGATAGGTATAGCCAGACA
TCAGCAGCATACTTCGGGAACCGTAGGCTCTAGAGAGAGGCGGTTTGCGTATTGGGCGCTCTTCCGCTTC
CTCGCTCACTGACTCGCTGCGCTCGGTCGTTCGGCTGCGGCGAGCGGTATCAGCTCACTCAAAGGCGGTA
ATACGGTTATCCACAGAATCAGGGGATAACGCAGGAAAGAACATGTGAGCAAAAGGCCAGCAAAAGGCCA
GGAACCGTAAAAAGGCCGCGTTGCTGGCGTTTTTCCATAGGCTCCGCCCCCCTGACGAGCATCACAAAAA
TCGACGCTCAAGTCAGAGGTGGCGAAACCCGACAGGACTATAAAGATACCAGGCGTTTCCCCCTGGAAGC
TCCCTCGTGCGCTCTCCTGTTCCGACCCTGCCGCTTACCGGATACCTGTCCGCCTTTCTCCCTTCGGGAA
GCGTGGCGCTTTCTCATAGCTCACGCTGTAGGTATCTCAGTTCGGTGTAGGTCGTTCGCTCCAAGCTGGG
CTGTGTGCACGAACCCCCCGTTCAGCCCGACCGCTGCGCCTTATCCGGTAACTATCGTCTTGAGTCCAAC
CCGGTAAGACACGACTTATCGCCACTGGCAGCAGCCACTGGTAACAGGATTAGCAGAGCGAGGTATGTAG
GCGGTGCTACAGAGTTCTTGAAGTGGTGGCCTAACTACGGCTACACTAGAAGGACAGTATTTGGTATCTG
CGCTCTGCTGAAGCCAGTTACCTTCGGAAAAAGAGTTGGTAGCTCTTGATCCGGCAAACAAACCACCGCT
GGTAGCGGTGGTTTTTTTGTTTGCAAGCAGCAGATTACGCGCAGAAAAAAAGGATCTCAAGAAGATCCTT
TGATCTTTTCTACGGGGTCTGACGCTCAGTGGAACGAAAACTCACGTTAAGGGATTTTGGTCATGAGATT
ATCAAAAAGGATCTTCACCTAGATCCTTTTAAATTAAAAATGAAGTTTTAAATCAATCTAAAGTATATAT
GAGTAAACTTGGTCTGACAGTTACCAATGCTTAATCAGTGAGGCACCTATCTCAGCGATCTGTCTATTTC
GTTCATCCATAGTTGCCTGACTCCCCGTCGTGTAGATAACTACGATACGGGAGGGCTTACCATCTGGCCC
CAGTGCTGCAATGATACCGCGAGACCCACGCTCACCGGCTCCAGATTTATCAGCAATAAACCAGCCAGCC
GGAAGGGCCGAGCGCAGAAGTGGTCCTGCAACTTTATCCGCCTCCATCCAGTCTATTAATTGTTGCCGGG
AAGCTAGAGTAAGTAGTTCGCCAGTTAATAGTTTGCGCAACGTTGTTGCCATTGCTACAGGCATCGTGGT
GTCACGCTCGTCGTTTGGTATGGCTTCATTCAGCTCCGGTTCCCAACGATCAAGGCGAGTTACATGATCC
CCCATGTTGTGCAAAAAAGCGGTTAGCTCCTTCGGTCCTCCGATCGTTGTCAGAAGTAAGTTGGCCGCAG
TGTTATCACTCATGGTTATGGCAGCACTGCATAATTCTCTTACTGTCATGCCATCCGTAAGATGCTTTTC
TGTGACTGGTGAGTACTCAACCAAGTCATTCTGAGAATAGTGTATGCGGCGACCGAGTTGCTCTTGCCCG
GCGTCAATACGGGATAATACCGCGCCACATAGCAGAACTTTAAAAGTGCTCATCATTGGAAAACGTTCTT
CGGGGCGAAAACTCTCAAGGATCTTACCGCTGTTGAGATCCAGTTCGATGTAACCCACTCGTGCACCCAA
CTGATCTTCAGCATCTTTTACTTTCACCAGCGTTTCTGGGTGAGCAAAAACAGGAAGGCAAAATGCCGCA
AAAAAGGGAATAAGGGCGACACGGAAATGTTGAATACTCATACTCTTCCTTTTTCAATATTATTGAAGCA
TTTATCAGGGTTATTGTCTCATGAGCGGATACATATTTGAATGTATTTAGAAAAATAAACAAATAGGGGT
TCCGCGCACTCGAGACTATATGTGAAGGCATGGCTATGGCACGGCAGACATTCCGCCAGATCATCAATAG
GCACCTTCGTACGCTGCAGGTCGACAACCCTTAATATAACTTCGTATAATGTATGCTATACGAAGTTATT
AGGTCTAGAGATCTGTTTAGCTTGCCTCGTCCCCGCCGGGTCACCCGGCCAGCGACATGGAGGCCCAGAA
TACCCTCCTTGACAGTCTTGACGTGCGCAGCTCAGGGGCATGATGTGACTGTCGCCCGTACATTTAGCCC
ATACATCCCCATGTATAATCATTTGCATCCATACATTTTGATGGCCGCACGGCGCGAAGCAAAAATTACG
GCTCCTCGCTGCAGACCTGCGAGCAGGGAAACGCTCCCCTCACAGACGCGTTGAATTGTCCCCACGCCGC
GCCCCTGTAGAGAAATATAAAAGGTTAGGATTTGCCACTGAGGTTCTTCTTTCATATACTTCCTTTTAAA
ATCTTGCTAGGATACAGTTCTCACATCACATCCGAACATAAACAACCATGGGTACCACTCTTGACGACAC
GGCTTACCGGTACCGCACCAGTGTCCCGGGGGACGCCGAGGCCATCGAGGCACTGGATGGGTCCTTCACC
ACCGACACCGTCTTCCGCGTCACCGCCACCGGGGACGGCTTCACCCTGCGGGAGGTGCCGGTGGACCCGC
CCCTGACCAAGGTGTTCCCCGACGACGAATCGGACGACGAATCGGACGACGGGGAGGACGGCGACCCGGA
CTCCCGGACGTTCGTCGCGTACGGGGACGACGGCGACCTGGCGGGCTTCGTGGTCATCTCGTACTCGGCG
TGGAACCGCCGGCTGACCGTCGAGGACATCGAGGTCGCCCCGGAGCACCGGGGGCACGGGGTCGGGCGCG
CGTTGATGGGGCTCGCGACGGAGTTCGCCGGCGAGCGGGGCGCCGGGCACCTCTGGCTGGAGGTCACCAA
CGTCAACGCACCGGCGATCCACGCGTACCGGCGGATGGGGTTCACCCTCTGCGGCCTGGACACCGCCCTG
TACGACGGCACCGCCTCGGACGGCGAGCGGCAGGCGCTCTACATGAGCATGCCCTGCCCCTAATCTCGAG
GCGAATTTCTTATGATTTATGATTTTTATTATTAAATAAGTTATAAAAAAAATAAGTGTATACAAATTTT
AAAGTGACTCTTAGGTTTTAAAACGAAAATTCTTGTTCTTGAGTAACTCTTTCCTGTAGGTCAGGTTGCT
TTCTCAGGTATAGCATGAGGTCGCTCTTATTGACCACACCTCTACCGGCATGCCGAGCAAATGCCTGCAA
ATCGCTCCCCATTTCACCCAATTGTAGATATGCTAACTCCAGCAATGAGTTGATGAATCTCGGTGTGTAT
TTTATGTCCTCAGAGGACAACACCTGTTGTAATCGAGCTCTCGAGAACCCTTAATATAACTTCGTATAAT
GTATGCTATACGAAGTTATTAGGTGATATCAGATCCACTAGTGGCCTATGCCACCTTTCGAGAGGACGAT
GCCCGTGTCTAAATGATTCGACCAGCCTAAGAATGTTCAACCCCTCACTAAAGGGAACAAAAGCTGGAGC
TTCTTTGAAAAGATAATGTATGATTATGCTTTCACTCATATTTATACAGAAACTTGATGTTTTCTTTCGA
GTATATACAAGGTGATTACATGTACGTTTGAAGTACAACTCTAGATTTTGTAGTGCCCTCTTGGGCTAGC
GGTAAAGGTGCGCATTTTTTCACACCCTACAATGTTCTGTTCAAAAGATTTTGGTCAAACGCTGTAGAAG
TGAAAGTTGGTGCGCATGTTTCGGCGTTCGAAACTTCTCCGCAGTGAAAGATAAATGATCACTTGAAGAT
TCTTTAGTGTGTTTTAGAGCTAGAAATAGCAAGTTAAAATAAGGCTAGTCCGTTATCAACTTGAAAAAGT
GGCACCGAGTCGGTGGTGCTTTTTTTGTTTTTTATGTCTTCGAGTCATGTAATTAGTTATGTCACGCTTA
CGTTCACGCCCTCCACGCATTTAAGCATAAACACGCACTATGCCGTTCTTCTCATGTATATATATATACA
GGCAACACGCAGATATAGGTGCGACGTGAACAGTGAGCTGTATGTGCGCAGCTCGCGTTGCATTTTCGGA
AGCGCTCGTTTTCGGAAACGCTTTGAAGTTCCTATTCCGAAGTTCCTATTCTGTAGAAAGTATAGGAACT
TCAGAGCGCTTTTGAAAACCAAAAGCGCTCTGAAGACGCACTTTCAAAAAACCAAAAACGCACCGGACTG
TAACGAGCTACTAAAATATTGCGAATACCGCTTCCACAAACATTGCTCAAAAGTATCTCTTTGCTATATA
TCTCTGTGCTATATCCCTATATAACCTACCCATCCACCTTTCGCTCCTTGAACTTGCATCTAAACTCGAC
CTCTACATTTTTTATGTTTATCTCTAGTATTACTCTTTAGACAAAAAAATTGTAGTAAGAACTATTCATA
GAGTGAATCGAAAACAATACGAAAATGTAAACATTTCCTATACGTAGTATATAGAGACAAAATAGAAGAA
ACCGTTCATAATTTTCTGACCAATGAAGAATCATCAACGCTATCACTTTCTGTTCACAAAGTATGCGCAA
TCCACATCGGTATAGAATATAATCGGGGATGCCTTTATCTTGAAAAAATGCACCCGCAGCTTCGCTAGTA
ATCAGTAAACGCGGGAAGTGGAGTCAGGCTTTTTTTATGGAAGAGAAAATAGACACCAAAGTAGCCTTCT
TCTAACCTTAACGGACCTACAGTGCAAAAAGTTATCAAGAGACTGCATTATAGAGCGCACAAAGGAGAAA
AAAAGTAATCTAAGATGCTTTGTTAGAAAAATAGCGCTCTCGGGATGCATTTTTGTAGAACAAAAAAGAA
GTATAGATTCTTTGTTGGTAAAATAGCGCTCTCGCGTTGCATTTCTGTTCTGTAAAAATGCAGCTCAGAT
TCTTTGTTTGAAAAATTAGCGCTCTCGCGTTGCATTTTTGTTTTACAAAAATGAAGCACAGATTCTTCGT
TGGTAAAATAGCGCTTTCGCGTTGCATTTCTGTTCTGTAAAAATGCAGCTCAGATTCTTTGTTTGAAAAA
TTAGCGCTCTCGCGTTGCATTTTTGTTCTACAAAATGAAGCACAGATGCTTCGTTGGAGGGCGTGAACGT
AAGCGTGACATAACTAATTACATGACTCGAAGACATAAAAAACAAAAAAAGCACCACCGACTCGGTGCCA
CTTTTTCAAGTTGATAACGGACTAGCCTTATTTTAACTTGCTATTTCTAGCTCTAAAACTCCTCCATAGA
GAACGTATCGATCATTTATCTTTCACTGCGGAGAAGTTTCGAACGCCGAAACATGCGCAC
