Features (pLannotate 1.2.2; 17 found; start..end, strand, type, name):
    522..1110    -  rep_origin     ori: high-copy-number ColE1/pMB1/pBR322/pUC origin of replication
   1281..2141    -  CDS            AmpR: β-lactamase; bla; confers resistance to ampicillin, carbenicillin, and related antibiotics
   2142..2246    -  promoter       AmpR promoter: bla
   2346..2379    -  protein_bind   loxP: Cre-mediated recombination occurs in the 8-bp core sequence (GCATACAT). Cre recombinase
   2434..2777    +  promoter       TEF promoter: Ashbya gossypii TEF promoter
   2784..3348    +  CDS            NrsR (fragment): nourseothricin acetyltransferase; Streptomyces noursei nat1; confers resistance to nourseothricin
   3358..3545    +  terminator     ADH1 terminator: S. cerevisiae ADH1; transcription terminator for the S. cerevisiae alcohol dehydrogenase 1 (ADH1) gene
   3693..3726    -  protein_bind   loxP: Cre-mediated recombination occurs in the 8-bp core sequence (GCATACAT). Cre recombinase
   3849..4117    +  promoter       SNR52 promoter: promoter for the S. cerevisiae small nucleolar RNA gene SNR52
   4138..4212    +  misc_RNA       gRNA scaffold: guide RNA scaffold for the Streptococcus pyogenes CRISPR/Cas9 system
   4217..4236    +  terminator     SUP4 terminator: transcription terminator for the S. cerevisiae SUP4 tRNA gene
   4242..4281    +  terminator     CYC1 terminator (fragment): S. cerevisiae CYC1; transcription terminator for CYC1
   4282..5442    +  rep_origin     2μ ori: yeast 2μ plasmid origin of replication
   5443..5482    -  terminator     CYC1 terminator (fragment): S. cerevisiae CYC1; transcription terminator for CYC1
   5488..5507    -  terminator     SUP4 terminator: transcription terminator for the S. cerevisiae SUP4 tRNA gene
   5512..5586    -  misc_RNA       gRNA scaffold: guide RNA scaffold for the Streptococcus pyogenes CRISPR/Cas9 system
   5607..218     -  promoter       SNR52 promoter (across the origin): promoter for the S. cerevisiae small nucleolar RNA gene SNR52
>Addgene plasmid #107929 | pROS15 | addgene full sequence | sequence record 208556 | Addgene NGS Result
CAACTTTCACTTCTACAGCGTTTGACCAAAATCTTTTGAACAGAACATTGTAGGGTGTGAAAAAATGCGC
ACCTTTACCGCTAGCCCAAGAGGGCACTACAAAATCTAGAGTTGTACTTCAAACGTACATGTAATCACCT
TGTATATACTCGAAAGAAAACATCAAGTTTCTGTATAAATATGAGTGAAAGCATAATCATACATTATCTT
TTCAAAGAAGCTCCAGCTTTTGTTCCCTTTAGTGAGGGTATTCACGTAGACGGATAGGTATAGCCAGACA
TCAGCAGCATACTTCGGGAACCGTAGGCTCTAGAGAGAGGCGGTTTGCGTATTGGGCGCTCTTCCGCTTC
CTCGCTCACTGACTCGCTGCGCTCGGTCGTTCGGCTGCGGCGAGCGGTATCAGCTCACTCAAAGGCGGTA
ATACGGTTATCCACAGAATCAGGGGATAACGCAGGAAAGAACATGTGAGCAAAAGGCCAGCAAAAGGCCA
GGAACCGTAAAAAGGCCGCGTTGCTGGCGTTTTTCCATAGGCTCCGCCCCCCTGACGAGCATCACAAAAA
TCGACGCTCAAGTCAGAGGTGGCGAAACCCGACAGGACTATAAAGATACCAGGCGTTTCCCCCTGGAAGC
TCCCTCGTGCGCTCTCCTGTTCCGACCCTGCCGCTTACCGGATACCTGTCCGCCTTTCTCCCTTCGGGAA
GCGTGGCGCTTTCTCATAGCTCACGCTGTAGGTATCTCAGTTCGGTGTAGGTCGTTCGCTCCAAGCTGGG
CTGTGTGCACGAACCCCCCGTTCAGCCCGACCGCTGCGCCTTATCCGGTAACTATCGTCTTGAGTCCAAC
CCGGTAAGACACGACTTATCGCCACTGGCAGCAGCCACTGGTAACAGGATTAGCAGAGCGAGGTATGTAG
GCGGTGCTACAGAGTTCTTGAAGTGGTGGCCTAACTACGGCTACACTAGAAGGACAGTATTTGGTATCTG
CGCTCTGCTGAAGCCAGTTACCTTCGGAAAAAGAGTTGGTAGCTCTTGATCCGGCAAACAAACCACCGCT
GGTAGCGGTGGTTTTTTTGTTTGCAAGCAGCAGATTACGCGCAGAAAAAAAGGATCTCAAGAAGATCCTT
TGATCTTTTCTACGGGGTCTGACGCTCAGTGGAACGAAAACTCACGTTAAGGGATTTTGGTCATGAGATT
ATCAAAAAGGATCTTCACCTAGATCCTTTTAAATTAAAAATGAAGTTTTAAATCAATCTAAAGTATATAT
GAGTAAACTTGGTCTGACAGTTACCAATGCTTAATCAGTGAGGCACCTATCTCAGCGATCTGTCTATTTC
GTTCATCCATAGTTGCCTGACTCCCCGTCGTGTAGATAACTACGATACGGGAGGGCTTACCATCTGGCCC
CAGTGCTGCAATGATACCGCGAGACCCACGCTCACCGGCTCCAGATTTATCAGCAATAAACCAGCCAGCC
GGAAGGGCCGAGCGCAGAAGTGGTCCTGCAACTTTATCCGCCTCCATCCAGTCTATTAATTGTTGCCGGG
AAGCTAGAGTAAGTAGTTCGCCAGTTAATAGTTTGCGCAACGTTGTTGCCATTGCTACAGGCATCGTGGT
GTCACGCTCGTCGTTTGGTATGGCTTCATTCAGCTCCGGTTCCCAACGATCAAGGCGAGTTACATGATCC
CCCATGTTGTGCAAAAAAGCGGTTAGCTCCTTCGGTCCTCCGATCGTTGTCAGAAGTAAGTTGGCCGCAG
TGTTATCACTCATGGTTATGGCAGCACTGCATAATTCTCTTACTGTCATGCCATCCGTAAGATGCTTTTC
TGTGACTGGTGAGTACTCAACCAAGTCATTCTGAGAATAGTGTATGCGGCGACCGAGTTGCTCTTGCCCG
GCGTCAATACGGGATAATACCGCGCCACATAGCAGAACTTTAAAAGTGCTCATCATTGGAAAACGTTCTT
CGGGGCGAAAACTCTCAAGGATCTTACCGCTGTTGAGATCCAGTTCGATGTAACCCACTCGTGCACCCAA
CTGATCTTCAGCATCTTTTACTTTCACCAGCGTTTCTGGGTGAGCAAAAACAGGAAGGCAAAATGCCGCA
AAAAAGGGAATAAGGGCGACACGGAAATGTTGAATACTCATACTCTTCCTTTTTCAATATTATTGAAGCA
TTTATCAGGGTTATTGTCTCATGAGCGGATACATATTTGAATGTATTTAGAAAAATAAACAAATAGGGGT
TCCGCGCACTCGAGACTATATGTGAAGGCATGGCTATGGCACGGCAGACATTCCGCCAGATCATCAATAG
GCACCTTCGTACGCTGCAGGTCGACAACCCTTAATATAACTTCGTATAATGTATGCTATACGAAGTTATT
AGGTCTAGAGATCTGTTTAGCTTGCCTCGTCCCCGCCGGGTCACCCGGCCAGCGACATGGAGGCCCAGAA
TACCCTCCTTGACAGTCTTGACGTGCGCAGCTCAGGGGCATGATGTGACTGTCGCCCGTACATTTAGCCC
ATACATCCCCATGTATAATCATTTGCATCCATACATTTTGATGGCCGCACGGCGCGAAGCAAAAATTACG
GCTCCTCGCTGCAGACCTGCGAGCAGGGAAACGCTCCCCTCACAGACGCGTTGAATTGTCCCCACGCCGC
GCCCCTGTAGAGAAATATAAAAGGTTAGGATTTGCCACTGAGGTTCTTCTTTCATATACTTCCTTTTAAA
ATCTTGCTAGGATACAGTTCTCACATCACATCCGAACATAAACAACCATGGGTACCACTCTTGACGACAC
GGCTTACCGGTACCGCACCAGTGTCCCGGGGGACGCCGAGGCCATCGAGGCACTGGATGGGTCCTTCACC
ACCGACACCGTCTTCCGCGTCACCGCCACCGGGGACGGCTTCACCCTGCGGGAGGTGCCGGTGGACCCGC
CCCTGACCAAGGTGTTCCCCGACGACGAATCGGACGACGAATCGGACGACGGGGAGGACGGCGACCCGGA
CTCCCGGACGTTCGTCGCGTACGGGGACGACGGCGACCTGGCGGGCTTCGTGGTCGTCTCGTACTCCGGC
TGGAACCGCCGGCTGACCGTCGAGGACATCGAGGTCGCCCCGGAGCACCGGGGGCACGGGGTCGGGCGCG
CGTTGATGGGGCTCGCGACGGAGTTCGCCCGCGAGCGGGGCGCCGGGCACCTCTGGCTGGAGGTCACCAA
CGTCAACGCACCGGCGATCCACGCGTACCGGCGGATGGGGTTCACCCTCTGCGGCCTGGACACCGCCCTG
TACGACGGCACCGCCTCGGACGGCGAGCAGGCGCTCTACATGAGCATGCCCTGCCCCTAATCTCGAGGCG
AATTTCTTATGATTTATGATTTTTATTATTAAATAAGTTATAAAAAAAATAAGTGTATACAAATTTTAAA
GTGACTCTTAGGTTTTAAAACGAAAATTCTTATTCTTGAGTAACTCTTTCCTGTAGGTCAGGTTGCTTTC
TCAGGTATAGCATGAGGTCGCTCTTATTGACCACACCTCTACCGGCATGCCGAGCAAATGCCTGCAAATC
GCTCCCCATTTCACCCAATTGTAGATATGCTAACTCCAGCAATGAGTTGATGAATCTCGGTGTGTATTTT
ATGTCCTCAGAGGACAACACCTGTTGTAATCGAGCTCTCGAGAACCCTTAATATAACTTCGTATAATGTA
TGCTATACGAAGTTATTAGGTGATATCAGATCCACTAGTGGCCTATGCCACCTTTCGAGAGGACGATGCC
CGTGTCTAAATGATTCGACCAGCCTAAGAATGTTCAACCCCTCACTAAAGGGAACAAAAGCTGGAGCTTC
TTTGAAAAGATAATGTATGATTATGCTTTCACTCATATTTATACAGAAACTTGATGTTTTCTTTCGAGTA
TATACAAGGTGATTACATGTACGTTTGAAGTACAACTCTAGATTTTGTAGTGCCCTCTTGGGCTAGCGGT
AAAGGTGCGCATTTTTTCACACCCTACAATGTTCTGTTCAAAAGATTTTGGTCAAACGCTGTAGAAGTGA
AAGTTGGTGCGCATGTTTCGGCGTTCGAAACTTCTCCGCAGTGAAAGATAAATGATCACTTGAAGATTCT
TTAGTGTGTTTTAGAGCTAGAAATAGCAAGTTAAAATAAGGCTAGTCCGTTATCAACTTGAAAAAGTGGC
ACCGAGTCGGTGGTGCTTTTTTTGTTTTTTATGTCTTCGAGTCATGTAATTAGTTATGTCACGCTTACGT
TCACGCCCTCCACGCATTTAAGCATAAACACGCACTATGCCGTTCTTCTCATGTATATATATATACAGGC
AACACGCAGATATAGGTGCGACGTGAACAGTGAGCTGTATGTGCGCAGCTCGCGTTGCATTTTCGGAAGC
GCTCGTTTTCGGAAACGCTTTGAAGTTCCTATTCCGAAGTTCCTATTCTGTAGAAAGTATAGGAACCTCA
GAGCGCTTTTGAAAACCAAAAGCGCTCTGAAGACGCACTTTCAAAAAACCAAAAACGCACCGGACTGTAA
CGAGCTACTAAAATATTGCGAATACCGCTTCCACAAACATTGCTCAAAAGTATCTCTTTGCTATATATCT
CTGTGCTATATCCCTATATAACCTACCCATCCACCTTTCGCTCCTTGAACTTGCATCTAAACTCGACCTC
TACATTTTTTATGTTTATCTCTAGTATTACTCTTTAGACAAAAAAATTGTAGTAAGAACTATTCATAGAG
TGAATCGAAAACAATACGAAAATGTAAACATTTCCTATACGTAGTATATAGAGACAAAATAGAAGAAACC
GTTCATAATTTTCTGACCAATGAAGAATCATCAACGCTATCACTTTCTGTTCACAAAGTATGCGCAATCC
ACATCGGTATAGAATATAATCGGGGATGCCTTTATCTTGAAAAAATGCACCCGCAGCTTCGCTAGTAATC
AGTAAACGCGGGAAGTGGAGTCAGGCTTTTTTTATGGAAGAGAAAATAGACACCAAAGTAGCCTTCTTCT
AACCTTAACGGACCTACAGTGCAAAAAGTTATCAAGAGACTGCATTATAGAGCGCACAAAGGAGAAAAAA
AGTAATCTAAGATGCTTTGTTAGAAAAATAGCGCTCTCGGGATGCATTTTTGTAGAACAAAAAAGAAGTA
TAGATTCTTTGTTGGTAAAATAGCGCTCTCGCGTTGCATTTCTGTTCTGTAAAAATGCAGCTCAGATTCT
TTGTTTGAAAAATTAGCGCTCTCGCGTTGCATTTTTGTTTTACAAAAATGAAGCACAGATTCTTCGTTGG
TAAAATAGCGCTTTCGCGTTGCATTTCTGTTCTGTAAAAATGCAGCTCAGATTCTTTGTTTGAAAAATTA
GCGCTCTCGCGTTGCATTTTTGTTCTACAAAATGAAGCACAGATGCTTCGTTGGAGGGCGTGAACGTAAG
CGTGACATAACTAATTACATGACTCGAAGACATAAAAAACAAAAAAAGCACCACCGACTCGGTGCCACTT
TTTCAAGTTGATAACGGACTAGCCTTATTTTAACTTGCTATTTCTAGCTCTAAAACTCCTCCATAGAGAA
CGTATCGATCATTTATCTTTCACTGCGGAGAAGTTTCGAACGCCGAAACATGCGCAC
